>Addgene plasmid #185240 | pST_DrHD_dom3_k3_1 (pBS0754) | addgene full sequence | sequence record 363744 | Addgene NGS Result
GGGAGATCTCCCGATCCCCTATGGTGCACTCTCAGTACAATCTGCTCTGATGCCGCATAGTTAAGCCAGT
ATCTGCTCCCTGCTTGTGTGTTGGAGGTCGCTGAGTAGTGCGCGAGCAAAATTTAAGCTACAACAAGGCA
AGGCTTGACCGACAATTGCATGAAGAATCTGCTTAGGGTTAGGCGTTTTGCGCTGCTTCGCGATGTACGG
GCCAGATATACGCGTTGACATTGATTATTGACTAGTTATTAATAGTAATCAATTACGGGGTCATTAGTTC
ATAGCCCATATATGGAGTTCCGCGTTACATAACTTACGGTAAATGGCCCGCCTGGCTGACCGCCCAACGA
CCCCCGCCCATTGACGTCAATAATGACGTATGTTCCCATAGTAACGCCAATAGGGACTTTCCATTGACGT
CAATGGGTGGAGTATTTACGGTAAACTGCCCACTTGGCAGTACATCAAGTGTATCATATGCCAAGTACGC
CCCCTATTGACGTCAATGACGGTAAATGGCCCGCCTGGCATTATGCCCAGTACATGACCTTATGGGACTT
TCCTACTTGGCAGTACATCTACGTATTAGTCATCGCTATTACCATGGTGATGCGGTTTTGGCAGTACATC
AATGGGCGTGGATAGCGGTTTGACTCACGGGGATTTCCAAGTCTCCACCCCATTGACGTCAATGGGAGTT
TGTTTTGGCACCAAAATCAACGGGACTTTCCAAAATGTCGTAACAACTCCGCCCCATTGACGCAAATGGG
CGGTAGGCGTGTACGGTGGGAGGTCTATATAAGCAGAGCTCTCTGGCTAACTAGAGAACCCACTGCTTAC
TGGCTTATCGAAATTAATACGACTCACTATAGGGAGACCCAAGCTGGCTAGCCACCATGGCGGCTAGCGA
TGCTAAAGATAAAGCTCAAGATGGTAAGGCAGACGCGAGCCGAAAAGCCGACCAAGCGAAAGACAAAGCC
CAAGATTGATGAATTGCCAATTGAAATTTGACGGCCTATGTCACTGAAACTATCCAAACACCCCATGTCG
ATACTGAACGTATCGACGCATACCTCCTTCCTTGAAAACGCACAATCATACAACTGGGCACATAATGCGT
ACGCCCATCTAGTACACCCATCTCTGTAGGTCCAGTTCAAGAGCTGGAAGAGCACCCTCCACTTAGACGT
GCCGTAAGATAGAGGTTAGTGAGAATAGCCATCCAATATGAGCGTTGATAGCTAGACGAGGATAAGGCAG
TGATAGAAGGGGCACCAAGCTTCATTCGCACCCGCTGATCAGCCTCGACTGTGCCTTCTAGTTGCCAGCC
ATCTGTTGTTTGCCCCTCCCCCGTGCCTTCCTTGACCCTGGAAGGTGCCACTCCCACTGTCCTTTCCTAA
TAAAATGAGGAAATTGCATCGCATTGTCTGAGTAGGTGTCATTCTATTCTGGGGGGTGGGGTGGGGCAGG
ACAGCAAGGGGGAGGATTGGGAAGACAATAGCAGGCATGCTGGGGATGCGGTGGGCTCTATGGCTTCTGA
GGCGGAAAGAACCAGCTGGGGCTCTAGGGGGTATCCCC
[124 nt withheld, positions 1579-1702]
C
[91 nt withheld, positions 1704-1794]
A
[49 nt withheld, positions 1796-1844]
CCTTTGACGTTGGAGTCCACGTTCTTT
[37 nt withheld, positions 1872-1908]
ACCCTATCTCGGTCTATTCTTTTGATTTATAAGGGATTTTGCCGATTTCGGCCTATTGGTTAAAAAATGA
GCTGATTTAACAAAAATTTAACGCGAATTAATTCTGTGGAATGTGTGTCAGTTAGGGTGTGGAAAGTCCC
CAGGCTCCCCAGCAGGCAGAAGTATGCAAAGCATGCATCTCAATTAGTCAGCAACCAGGTGTGGAAAGTC
CCCAGGCTCCCCAGCAGGCAGAAGTATGCAAAGCATGCATCTCAATTAGTCAGCAACCATAGTCCCGCCC
CTAACTCCGCCCATCCCGCCCCTAACTCCGCCCAGTTCCGCCCATTCTCCGCCCCATGGCTGACTAATTT
TTTTTATTTATGCAGAGGCCGAGGCCGCCTCTGCCTCTGAGCTATTCCAGAAGTAGTGAGGAGGCTTTTT
TGGAGGCCTAGGCTTTTGCAAAAAGCTCCCGGGAGCTTGTATATCCATTTTCGGATCTGATCAGCACGTG
TTGACAATTAATCATCGGCATAGTATATCGGCATAGTATAATACGACAAGGTGAGGAACTAAACCATGGC
CAAGTTGACCAGTGCCGTTCCGGTGCTCACCGCGCGCGACGTCGCCGGAGCGGTCGAGTTCTGGACCGAC
CGGCTCGGGTTCTCCCGGGACTTCGTGGAGGACGACTTCGCCGGTGTGGTCCGGGACGACGTGACCCTGT
TCATCAGCGCGGTCCAGGACCAGGTGGTGCCGGACAACACCCTGGCCTGGGTGTGGGTGCGCGGCCTGGA
CGAGCTGTACGCCGAGTGGTCGGAGGTCGTGTCCACGAACTTCCGGGACGCCTCCGGGCCGGCCATGACC
GAGATCGGCGAGCAGCCGTGGGGGCGGGAGTTCGCCCTGCGCGACCCGGCCGGCAACTGCGTGCACTTCG
TGGCCGAGGAGCAGGACTGACACGTGCTACGAGATTTCGATTCCACCGCCGCCTTCTATGAAAGGTTGGG
CTTCGGAATCGTTTTCCGGGACGCCGGCTGGATGATCCTCCAGCGCGGGGATCTCATGCTGGAGTTCTTC
GCCCACCCCAACTTGTTTATTGCAGCTTATAATGGTTACAAATAAAGCAATAGCATCACAAATTTCACAA
ATAAAGCATTTTTTTCACTGCATTCTAGTTGTGGTTTGTCCAAACTCATCAATGTATCTTATCATGTCTG
TATACCGTCGACCTCTAGCTAGAGCTTGGCGTAATCATGGTCATAGCTGTTTCCTGTGTGAAATTGTTAT
CCGCTCACAATTCCACACAACATACGAGCCGGAAGCATAAAGTGTAAAGCCTGGGGTGCCTAATGAGTGA
GCTAACTTACATTAATTGCGTTGCGCTCACTGCCCGCTTTCCAGTCGGGAAACCTGTCGTGCCAGCTGCA
TTAATGAATCGGCCAACGCGCGGGGAGAGGCGGTTTGCGTATTGGGCGCTCTTCCGCTTCCTCGCTCACT
GACTCGCTGCGCTCGGTCGTTCGGCTGCGGCGAGCGGTATCAGCTCACTCAAAGGCGGTAATACGGTTAT
CCACAGAATCAGGGGATAACGCAGGAAAGAACATGTGAGCAAAAGGCCAGCAAAAGGCCAGGAACCGTAA
AAAGGCCGCGTTGCTGGCGTTTTTCCATAGGCTCCGCCCCCCTGACGAGCATCACAAAAATCGACGCTCA
AGTCAGAGGTGGCGAAACCCGACAGGACTATAAAGATACCAGGCGTTTCCCCCTGGAAGCTCCCTCGTGC
GCTCTCCTGTTCCGACCCTGCCGCTTACCGGATACCTGTCCGCCTTTCTCCCTTCGGGAAGCGTGGCGCT
TTCTCATAGCTCACGCTGTAGGTATCTCAGTTCGGTGTAGGTCGTTCGCTCCAAGCTGGGCTGTGTGCAC
GAACCCCCCGTTCAGCCCGACCGCTGCGCCTTATCCGGTAACTATCGTCTTGAGTCCAACCCGGTAAGAC
ACGACTTATCGCCACTGGCAGCAGCCACTGGTAACAGGATTAGCAGAGCGAGGTATGTAGGCGGTGCTAC
AGAGTTCTTGAAGTGGTGGCCTAACTACGGCTACACTAGAAGAACAGTATTTGGTATCTGCGCTCTGCTG
AAGCCAGTTACCTTCGGAAAAAGAGTTGGTAGCTCTTGATCCGGCAAACAAACCACCGCTGGTAGCGGTG
GTTTTTTTGTTTGCAAGCAGCAGATTACGCGCAGAAAAAAAGGATCTCAAGAAGATCCTTTGATCTTTTC
TACGGGGTCTGACGCTCAGTGGAACGAAAACTCACGTTAAGGGATTTTGGTCATGAGATTATCAAAAAGG
ATCTTCACCTAGATCCTTTTAAATTAAAAATGAAGTTTTAAATCAATCTAAAGTATATATGAGTAAACTT
GGTCTGACAGTTACCAATGCTTAATCAGTGAGGCACCTATCTCAGCGATCTGTCTATTTCGTTCATCCAT
AGTTGCCTGACTCCCCGTCGTGTAGATAACTACGATACGGGAGGGCTTACCATCTGGCCCCAGTGCTGCA
ATGATACCGCGAGACCCACGCTCACCGGCTCCAGATTTATCAGCAATAAACCAGCCAGCCGGAAGGGCCG
AGCGCAGAAGTGGTCCTGCAACTTTATCCGCCTCCATCCAGTCTATTAATTGTTGCCGGGAAGCTAGAGT
AAGTAGTTCGCCAGTTAATAGTTTGCGCAACGTTGTTGCCATTGCTACAGGCATCGTGGTGTCACGCTCG
TCGTTTGGTATGGCTTCATTCAGCTCCGGTTCCCAACGATCAAGGCGAGTTACATGATCCCCCATGTTGT
GCAAAAAAGCGGTTAGCTCCTTCGGTCCTCCGATCGTTGTCAGAAGTAAGTTGGCCGCAGTGTTATCACT
CATGGTTATGGCAGCACTGCATAATTCTCTTACTGTCATGCCATCCGTAAGATGCTTTTCTGTGACTGGT
GAGTACTCAACCAAGTCATTCTGAGAATAGTGTATGCGGCGACCGAGTTGCTCTTGCCCGGCGTCAATAC
GGGATAATACCGCGCCACATAGCAGAACTTTAAAAGTGCTCATCATTGGAAAACGTTCTTCGGGGCGAAA
ACTCTCAAGGATCTTACCGCTGTTGAGATCCAGTTCGATGTAACCCACTCGTGCACCCAACTGATCTTCA
GCATCTTTTACTTTCACCAGCGTTTCTGGGTGAGCAAAAACAGGAAGGCAAAATGCCGCAAAAAAGGGAA
TAAGGGCGACACGGAAATGTTGAATACTCATACTCTTCCTTTTTCAATATTATTGAAGCATTTATCAGGG
TTATTGTCTCATGAGCGGATACATATTTGAATGTATTTAGAAAAATAAACAAATAGGGGTTCCGCGCACA
TTTCCCCGAAAAGTGCCACCTGACGTCGACGGATC
Features (pLannotate 1.2.2; 20 found; start..end, strand, type, name):
     20..72      -  misc_feature   bom (fragment): basis of mobility region from pBR322
    227..606     +  enhancer       CMV enhancer: human cytomegalovirus immediate early enhancer
    607..810     +  promoter       CMV promoter: human cytomegalovirus (CMV) immediate early promoter
    806..839     +  LTR            5' LTR (truncated) (fragment): truncated 5' long terminal repeat (LTR) from HIV-1
    855..873     +  promoter       T7 promoter: promoter for bacteriophage T7 RNA polymerase
   1309..1533    +  polyA_signal   bGH poly(A) signal: bovine growth hormone polyadenylation signal
   1537..1558    +  promoter       SV40 promoter (fragment): SV40 enhancer and early promoter
   1579..2007    +  rep_origin     f1 ori (sequence partly withheld): f1 bacteriophage origin of replication; arrow indicates direction of (+) strand synthesis
   2021..2350    +  promoter       SV40 promoter: SV40 enhancer and early promoter
   2398..2445    +  promoter       EM7 promoter: synthetic bacterial promoter&nbsp
   2464..2838    +  CDS            BleoR: antibiotic-binding protein; Sh ble from Streptoalloteichus hindustanus; confers resistance to bleomycin, phleomycin, and Zeocin™
   2848..2973    +  CDS            ble (fragment): BLE_KLEPN - Experimental evidence at protein level: Swiss-Prot protein existence level 1. Binding protein with a strong affinity to the bleomycin family of antibiotics. Binds to CL990; an antimitotic-antibiotic compound. From Klebsiella pneumoniae.
   2968..3089    +  polyA_signal   SV40 poly(A) signal: SV40 polyadenylation signal
   3162..3178    -  protein_bind   lac operator: The lac repressor binds to the lac operator to inhibit transcription in E. coli. This inhibition can be relieved by adding lactose or isopropyl-β-D-thiogalactopyranoside (IPTG). lac repressor encoded by lacI
   3186..3216    -  promoter       lac promoter: promoter for the E. coli lac operon
   3231..3252    -  protein_bind   CAP binding site: CAP binding activates transcription in the presence of cAMP. E. coli catabolite activator protein
   3265..3357    -  CDS            lacI (fragment): lac repressor; lacI; The lac repressor binds to the lac operator to inhibit transcription in E. coli. This inhibition can be relieved by adding lactose or isopropyl-β-D-thiogalactopyranoside (IPTG).
   3540..4128    -  rep_origin     ori: high-copy-number ColE1/pMB1/pBR322/pUC origin of replication
   4299..5159    -  CDS            AmpR: β-lactamase; bla; confers resistance to ampicillin, carbenicillin, and related antibiotics
   5160..5264    -  promoter       AmpR promoter: bla
