[The description below was written by a language model from this plasmid's Addgene catalogue record and pLannotate feature annotations shown in this document.]
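Description:
pST_DrHD_dom3_k3_1 (pBS0754) is a mammalian expression plasmid of about 5.3 kb, built by Gibson cloning on a backbone recorded as YK 02. It carries a 393 bp insert encoding DrHD_dom3_k3_1, a protein attributed to Deinococcus radiodurans. The feature table does not annotate the insert itself, but there is an unannotated gap between the T7 promoter and the bovine growth hormone polyadenylation signal that is the right size and position to hold it. Transcription in mammalian cells would be driven by the human cytomegalovirus immediate-early enhancer and promoter upstream, with the bGH signal terminating and polyadenylating the message. The T7 promoter is a standard element for in vitro transcription or sequencing. No epitope tags, secretion signal or reporter are annotated, so the record does not show whether the protein is fused to anything. The short fragments called as HIV-1 LTR, lacI, an SV40 promoter piece and a Klebsiella ble are probably incidental matches or backbone remnants rather than functional parts.

In E. coli the plasmid replicates from a high-copy ColE1/pUC-type origin and is selected with ampicillin through β-lactamase expressed from its own promoter. An f1 origin is also present. A second cassette places the Sh ble gene under tandem SV40 early and EM7 promoters with an SV40 poly(A) signal, which gives Zeocin/bleomycin-family resistance in both mammalian cells and bacteria.

The construct comes from a study testing natural and designed proteins inspired by extremotolerant organisms for condensate formation and attenuation of apoptosis in human cells. This protein was among the worst performers in that assay, inducing apoptosis rather than protecting against it. The depositor names pSecTag2 B as the negative control for the assay.
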