Addgene plasmid #185240: pST_DrHD_dom3_k3_1 (pBS0754)
Purpose: For the mammalian expression of the Deinococcus radiodurans protein DrHD_dom3_k3_1. This is one of the bottom performing targets in our apoptosis assay (it induced apoptosis).
Depositing lab: Pamela Silver. Depositing organization: Harvard Medical School. Publication: Natural and Designed Proteins Inspired by Extremotolerant Organisms Can Form Condensates and Attenuate Apoptosis in Human Cells. Veling MT, Nguyen DT, Thadani NN, Oster ME, Rollins NJ, Brock KP, Bethel NP, Lim S, Baker D, Way JC, Marks DS, Chang RL, Silver PA. ACS Synth Biol. 2022 Mar 18;11(3):1292-1302. doi: 10.1021/acssynbio.1c00572. Epub 2022 Feb 18. PubMed 35176859.
Backbone
  Vector backbone: YK 02
  Vector type: Mammalian Expression
Growth in bacteria
  Bacterial resistance: Ampicillin, 100 μg/mL
  Growth temperature: 37°C
  Growth strain: DH5alpha
  Copy number: High Copy
Gene/Insert
  Gene/Insert name: DrHD_dom3_k3_1
  Species: D. radiodurans
  Insert size (bp): 393
  Cloning method: Gibson Cloning
Terms and licenses: Academic/Nonprofit Terms; Industry Terms: Not Available to Industry
Depositor comments: This is one of the bottom performing targets in our apoptosis assay (it induced apoptosis). See supplemental table 2 in our paper to see its performance in our assay. The negative control for this assay is pSecTag2 B which can be obtained from Thermo here https://www.thermofisher.com/order/catalog/product/V90020
How to cite: pST_DrHD_dom3_k3_1 (pBS0754) was a gift from Pamela Silver (Addgene plasmid # 185240 ; http://n2t.net/addgene:185240 ; RRID:Addgene_185240)
